LOCUS       Exported 5333 bp ds-DNA circular SYN 12-MAY-2021
DEFINITION  synthetic circular DNA
ACCESSION   .
VERSION     .
KEYWORDS    pGEX Stat3-SH2
SOURCE      synthetic DNA construct
  ORGANISM  synthetic DNA construct
REFERENCE   1 (bases 1 to 5333)
  AUTHORS   Machida K, Thompson CM, Dierck K, Jablonowski K, Karkkainen S, Liu
            B, Zhang H, Nash PD, Newman DK, Nollau P, Pawson T, Renkema GH,
            Saksela K, Schiller MR, Shin DG, Mayer BJ
  TITLE     High-throughput phosphotyrosine profiling using SH2 domains.
  JOURNAL   Mol Cell. 2007 Jun 22;26(6):899-915.
  PUBMED    17588523
REFERENCE   2 (bases 1 to 5333)
  AUTHORS   .
  TITLE     Direct Submission
  JOURNAL   Exported May 12, 2021 from SnapGene Server 1.1.58
            http://www.snapgene.com
FEATURES             Location/Qualifiers
     source          1..5333
                     /organism="synthetic DNA construct"
                     /mol_type="other DNA"
     promoter        183..211
                     /label=tac promoter
                     /note="strong E. coli promoter; hybrid between the trp and
                     lac UV5 promoters"
     protein_bind    219..235
                     /label=lac operator
                     /bound_moiety="lac repressor encoded by lacI"
                     /note="The lac repressor binds to the lac operator to
                     inhibit transcription in E. coli. This inhibition can be
                     relieved by adding lactose or
                     isopropyl-beta-D-thiogalactopyranoside (IPTG)."
     CDS             258..911
                     /codon_start=1
                     /product="glutathione S-transferase from Schistosoma
                     japonicum"
                     /label=GST
                     /translation="MSPILGYWKIKGLVQPTRLLLEYLEEKYEEHLYERDEGDKWRNKK
                     FELGLEFPNLPYYIDGDVKLTQSMAIIRYIADKHNMLGGCPKERAEISMLEGAVLDIRY
                     GVSRIAYSKDFETLKVDFLSKLPEMLKMFEDRLCHKTYLNGDHVTHPDFMLYDALDVVL
                     YMDPMCLDAFPKLVCFKKRIEAIPQIDKYLKSSKYIAWPLQGWQATFGGGDHPPK"
     primer_bind     869..891
                     /label=pGEX 5'
                     /note="pGEX vectors, Glutathione-S-transferase, forward
                     primer"
     CDS             918..941
                     /codon_start=1
                     /product="recognition and cleavage site for human
                     rhinovirus 3C and PreScission proteases"
                     /label=HRV 3C site
                     /translation="LEVLFQGP"
     primer_bind     complement(1383..1405)
                     /label=pGEX 3'
                     /note="pGEX vectors, reverse primer"
     primer_bind     complement(1550..1568)
                     /label=pBRforEco
                     /note="pBR322 vectors, upsteam of EcoRI site, forward
                     primer"
     promoter        1636..1740
                     /gene="bla"
                     /label=AmpR promoter
     CDS             1741..2601
                     /codon_start=1
                     /gene="bla"
                     /product="beta-lactamase"
                     /label=AmpR
                     /note="confers resistance to ampicillin, carbenicillin, and
                     related antibiotics"
                     /translation="MSIQHFRVALIPFFAAFCLPVFAHPETLVKVKDAEDQLGARVGYI
                     ELDLNSGKILESFRPEERFPMMSTFKVLLCGAVLSRVDAGQEQLGRRIHYSQNDLVEYS
                     PVTEKHLTDGMTVRELCSAAITMSDNTAANLLLTTIGGPKELTAFLHNMGDHVTRLDRW
                     EPELNEAIPNDERDTTMPAAMATTLRKLLTGELLTLASRQQLIDWMEADKVAGPLLRSA
                     LPAGWFIADKSGAGERGSRGIIAALGPDGKPSRIVVIYTTGSQATMDERNRQIAEIGAS
                     LIKHW"
     primer_bind     complement(1959..1978)
                     /label=Amp-R
                     /note="Ampicillin resistance gene, reverse primer"
     rep_origin      2772..3360
                     /direction=RIGHT
                     /label=ori
                     /note="high-copy-number ColE1/pMB1/pBR322/pUC origin of
                     replication"
     primer_bind     3261..3280
                     /label=pBR322ori-F
                     /note="pBR322 origin, forward primer"
     primer_bind     3514..3531
                     /label=L4440
                     /note="L4440 vector, forward primer"
     promoter        3604..3681
                     /gene="lacI (mutant)"
                     /label=lacIq promoter
                     /note="In the lacIq allele, a single base change in the
                     promoter boosts expression of the lacI gene about 10-fold."
     CDS             3682..4764
                     /codon_start=1
                     /gene="lacI"
                     /product="lac repressor"
                     /label=lacI
                     /note="The lac repressor binds to the lac operator to
                     inhibit transcription in E. coli. This inhibition can be
                     relieved by adding lactose or
                     isopropyl-beta-D-thiogalactopyranoside (IPTG)."
                     /translation="MKPVTLYDVAEYAGVSYQTVSRVVNQASHVSAKTREKVEAAMAEL
                     NYIPNRVAQQLAGKQSLLIGVATSSLALHAPSQIVAAIKSRADQLGASVVVSMVERSGV
                     EACKAAVHNLLAQRVSGLIINYPLDDQDAIAVEAACTNVPALFLDVSDQTPINSIIFSH
                     EDGTRLGVEHLVALGHQQIALLAGPLSSVSARLRLAGWHKYLTRNQIQPIAEREGDWSA
                     MSGFQQTMQMLNEGIVPTAMLVANDQMALGAMRAITESGLRVGADISVVGYDDTEDSSC
                     YIPPSTTIKQDFRLLGQTSVDRLLQLSQGQAVKGNQLLPVSLVKRKTTLAPNTQTASPR
                     ALADSLMQLARQVSRLESGQ"
     primer_bind     complement(3701..3720)
                     /label=LacI-R
                     /note="LacI, reverse primer"
     protein_bind    4777..4798
                     /label=CAP binding site
                     /bound_moiety="E. coli catabolite activator protein"
                     /note="CAP binding activates transcription in the presence
                     of cAMP."
     promoter        4813..4843
                     /label=lac promoter
                     /note="promoter for the E. coli lac operon"
     protein_bind    4851..4867
                     /label=lac operator
                     /bound_moiety="lac repressor encoded by lacI"
                     /note="The lac repressor binds to the lac operator to
                     inhibit transcription in E. coli. This inhibition can be
                     relieved by adding lactose or
                     isopropyl-beta-D-thiogalactopyranoside (IPTG)."
     primer_bind     4875..4891
                     /label=M13 rev
                     /note="common sequencing primer, one of multiple similar
                     variants"
     primer_bind     4875..4891
                     /label=M13 Reverse
                     /note="In lacZ gene. Also called M13-rev"
     CDS             4887..81
                     /codon_start=1
                     /gene="lacZ fragment"
                     /product="LacZ-alpha fragment of beta-galactosidase"
                     /label=lacZ-alpha
                     /translation="MTMITDSLAVVLQRRDWENPGVTQLNRLAAHPPFASWRNSEEART
                     DRPSQQLRSLNGEWRFAWFPAPEAVPESWLECDLPEADTVVVPSNWQMHGYDAPIYTNV
                     TYPITVNPPFVPTENPTGCYSLTFNVDESWLQEGQTRIIFDGVGITLSTARCTNASGVR
                     QPSEAVVWLCRS"
     primer_bind     complement(4907..4924)
                     /label=M13 Forward
                     /note="In lacZ gene. Also called M13-F20 or M13 (-21)
                     Forward"
     primer_bind     complement(4907..4923)
                     /label=M13 fwd
                     /note="common sequencing primer, one of multiple similar
                     variants"
     primer_bind     complement(4916..4938)
                     /label=M13/pUC Forward
                     /note="In lacZ gene"
ORIGIN
        1 acgttatcga ctgcacggtg caccaatgct tctggcgtca ggcagccatc ggaagctgtg
       61 gtatggctgt gcaggtcgta aatcactgca taattcgtgt cgctcaaggc gcactcccgt
      121 tctggataat gttttttgcg ccgacatcat aacggttctg gcaaatattc tgaaatgagc
      181 tgttgacaat taatcatcgg ctcgtataat gtgtggaatt gtgagcggat aacaatttca
      241 cacaggaaac agtattcatg tcccctatac taggttattg gaaaattaag ggccttgtgc
      301 aacccactcg acttcttttg gaatatcttg aagaaaaata tgaagagcat ttgtatgagc
      361 gcgatgaagg tgataaatgg cgaaacaaaa agtttgaatt gggtttggag tttcccaatc
      421 ttccttatta tattgatggt gatgttaaat taacacagtc tatggccatc atacgttata
      481 tagctgacaa gcacaacatg ttgggtggtt gtccaaaaga gcgtgcagag atttcaatgc
      541 ttgaaggagc ggttttggat attagatacg gtgtttcgag aattgcatat agtaaagact
      601 ttgaaactct caaagttgat tttcttagca agctacctga aatgctgaaa atgttcgaag
      661 atcgtttatg tcataaaaca tatttaaatg gtgatcatgt aacccatcct gacttcatgt
      721 tgtatgacgc tcttgatgtt gttttataca tggacccaat gtgcctggat gcgttcccaa
      781 aattagtttg ttttaaaaaa cgtattgaag ctatcccaca aattgataag tacttgaaat
      841 ccagcaagta tatagcatgg cctttgcagg gctggcaagc cacgtttggt ggtggcgacc
      901 atcctccaaa atcggatctg gaagttctgt tccaggggcc cctgggatcc tacatcatgg
      961 gctttatcag taaggagcgg gagcgggcca tcttgagcac taagcctcca ggcaccttcc
     1021 tgctaagatt cagtgaaagc agcaaagaag gaggcgtcac tttcacttgg gtggagaagg
     1081 acatcagcgg taagacccag atccagtccg tggaaccata cacaaagcag cagctgaaca
     1141 acatgtcatt tgctgaaatc atcatgggct ataagatcat ggatgctacc aatatcctgg
     1201 tgtctccact ggtctatctc tatcctgaca ttcccaagga ggaggcattc ggaaagtatt
     1261 gtcggccaga gagccaggag catcctgaag ctgacccagg tggaattccc gggtcgactc
     1321 gagcggccgc atcgtgactg actgacgatc tgcctcgcgc gtttcggtga tgacggtgaa
     1381 aacctctgac acatgcagct cccggagacg gtcacagctt gtctgtaagc ggatgccggg
     1441 agcagacaag cccgtcaggg cgcgtcagcg ggtgttggcg ggtgtcgggg cgcagccatg
     1501 acccagtcac gtagcgatag cggagtgtat aattcttgaa gacgaaaggg cctcgtgata
     1561 cgcctatttt tataggttaa tgtcatgata ataatggttt cttagacgtc aggtggcact
     1621 tttcggggaa atgtgcgcgg aacccctatt tgtttatttt tctaaataca ttcaaatatg
     1681 tatccgctca tgagacaata accctgataa atgcttcaat aatattgaaa aaggaagagt
     1741 atgagtattc aacatttccg tgtcgccctt attccctttt ttgcggcatt ttgccttcct
     1801 gtttttgctc acccagaaac gctggtgaaa gtaaaagatg ctgaagatca gttgggtgca
     1861 cgagtgggtt acatcgaact ggatctcaac agcggtaaga tccttgagag ttttcgcccc
     1921 gaagaacgtt ttccaatgat gagcactttt aaagttctgc tatgtggcgc ggtattatcc
     1981 cgtgttgacg ccgggcaaga gcaactcggt cgccgcatac actattctca gaatgacttg
     2041 gttgagtact caccagtcac agaaaagcat cttacggatg gcatgacagt aagagaatta
     2101 tgcagtgctg ccataaccat gagtgataac actgcggcca acttacttct gacaacgatc
     2161 ggaggaccga aggagctaac cgcttttttg cacaacatgg gggatcatgt aactcgcctt
     2221 gatcgttggg aaccggagct gaatgaagcc ataccaaacg acgagcgtga caccacgatg
     2281 cctgcagcaa tggcaacaac gttgcgcaaa ctattaactg gcgaactact tactctagct
     2341 tcccggcaac aattaataga ctggatggag gcggataaag ttgcaggacc acttctgcgc
     2401 tcggcccttc cggctggctg gtttattgct gataaatctg gagccggtga gcgtgggtct
     2461 cgcggtatca ttgcagcact ggggccagat ggtaagccct cccgtatcgt agttatctac
     2521 acgacgggga gtcaggcaac tatggatgaa cgaaatagac agatcgctga gataggtgcc
     2581 tcactgatta agcattggta actgtcagac caagtttact catatatact ttagattgat
     2641 ttaaaacttc atttttaatt taaaaggatc taggtgaaga tcctttttga taatctcatg
     2701 accaaaatcc cttaacgtga gttttcgttc cactgagcgt cagaccccgt agaaaagatc
     2761 aaaggatctt cttgagatcc tttttttctg cgcgtaatct gctgcttgca aacaaaaaaa
     2821 ccaccgctac cagcggtggt ttgtttgccg gatcaagagc taccaactct ttttccgaag
     2881 gtaactggct tcagcagagc gcagatacca aatactgtcc ttctagtgta gccgtagtta
     2941 ggccaccact tcaagaactc tgtagcaccg cctacatacc tcgctctgct aatcctgtta
     3001 ccagtggctg ctgccagtgg cgataagtcg tgtcttaccg ggttggactc aagacgatag
     3061 ttaccggata aggcgcagcg gtcgggctga acggggggtt cgtgcacaca gcccagcttg
     3121 gagcgaacga cctacaccga actgagatac ctacagcgtg agctatgaga aagcgccacg
     3181 cttcccgaag ggagaaaggc ggacaggtat ccggtaagcg gcagggtcgg aacaggagag
     3241 cgcacgaggg agcttccagg gggaaacgcc tggtatcttt atagtcctgt cgggtttcgc
     3301 cacctctgac ttgagcgtcg atttttgtga tgctcgtcag gggggcggag cctatggaaa
     3361 aacgccagca acgcggcctt tttacggttc ctggcctttt gctggccttt tgctcacatg
     3421 ttctttcctg cgttatcccc tgattctgtg gataaccgta ttaccgcctt tgagtgagct
     3481 gataccgctc gccgcagccg aacgaccgag cgcagcgagt cagtgagcga ggaagcggaa
     3541 gagcgcctga tgcggtattt tctccttacg catctgtgcg gtatttcaca ccgcataaat
     3601 tccgacacca tcgaatggtg caaaaccttt cgcggtatgg catgatagcg cccggaagag
     3661 agtcaattca gggtggtgaa tgtgaaacca gtaacgttat acgatgtcgc agagtatgcc
     3721 ggtgtctctt atcagaccgt ttcccgcgtg gtgaaccagg ccagccacgt ttctgcgaaa
     3781 acgcgggaaa aagtggaagc ggcgatggcg gagctgaatt acattcccaa ccgcgtggca
     3841 caacaactgg cgggcaaaca gtcgttgctg attggcgttg ccacctccag tctggccctg
     3901 cacgcgccgt cgcaaattgt cgcggcgatt aaatctcgcg ccgatcaact gggtgccagc
     3961 gtggtggtgt cgatggtaga acgaagcggc gtcgaagcct gtaaagcggc ggtgcacaat
     4021 cttctcgcgc aacgcgtcag tgggctgatc attaactatc cgctggatga ccaggatgcc
     4081 attgctgtgg aagctgcctg cactaatgtt ccggcgttat ttcttgatgt ctctgaccag
     4141 acacccatca acagtattat tttctcccat gaagacggta cgcgactggg cgtggagcat
     4201 ctggtcgcat tgggtcacca gcaaatcgcg ctgttagcgg gcccattaag ttctgtctcg
     4261 gcgcgtctgc gtctggctgg ctggcataaa tatctcactc gcaatcaaat tcagccgata
     4321 gcggaacggg aaggcgactg gagtgccatg tccggttttc aacaaaccat gcaaatgctg
     4381 aatgagggca tcgttcccac tgcgatgctg gttgccaacg atcagatggc gctgggcgca
     4441 atgcgcgcca ttaccgagtc cgggctgcgc gttggtgcgg atatctcggt agtgggatac
     4501 gacgataccg aagacagctc atgttatatc ccgccgtcaa ccaccatcaa acaggatttt
     4561 cgcctgctgg ggcaaaccag cgtggaccgc ttgctgcaac tctctcaggg ccaggcggtg
     4621 aagggcaatc agctgttgcc cgtctcactg gtgaaaagaa aaaccaccct ggcgcccaat
     4681 acgcaaaccg cctctccccg cgcgttggcc gattcattaa tgcagctggc acgacaggtt
     4741 tcccgactgg aaagcgggca gtgagcgcaa cgcaattaat gtgagttagc tcactcatta
     4801 ggcaccccag gctttacact ttatgcttcc ggctcgtatg ttgtgtggaa ttgtgagcgg
     4861 ataacaattt cacacaggaa acagctatga ccatgattac ggattcactg gccgtcgttt
     4921 tacaacgtcg tgactgggaa aaccctggcg ttacccaact taatcgcctt gcagcacatc
     4981 cccctttcgc cagctggcgt aatagcgaag aggcccgcac cgatcgccct tcccaacagt
     5041 tgcgcagcct gaatggcgaa tggcgctttg cctggtttcc ggcaccagaa gcggtgccgg
     5101 aaagctggct ggagtgcgat cttcctgagg ccgatactgt cgtcgtcccc tcaaactggc
     5161 agatgcacgg ttacgatgcg cccatctaca ccaacgtaac ctatcccatt acggtcaatc
     5221 cgccgtttgt tcccacggag aatccgacgg gttgttactc gctcacattt aatgttgatg
     5281 aaagctggct acaggaaggc cagacgcgaa ttatttttga tggcgttgga att
//
