[The description below was written by a language model from this plasmid's Addgene catalogue record and the feature table of its GenBank file.]
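Description:
pGEX Stat3-SH2 is a bacterial expression plasmid built on the pGEX6P1 backbone for producing the SH2 domain of human STAT3 as a glutathione S-transferase fusion in E. coli. The insert is a roughly 364 bp fragment encoding amino acids 584-700 of STAT3, cloned between the BamHI and EcoRI sites, both of which remain intact. It lies in frame downstream of Schistosoma japonicum GST and a human rhinovirus 3C/PreScission protease recognition site. The insert itself is not annotated as a feature in the sequence record, but the gap between the protease site and the pGEX 3' primer site is consistent with its position. The depositor gives the fusion protein a mass of about 38.1 kDa.

Expression is driven by the tac promoter, a strong trp/lac hybrid, which is followed by a lac operator. The plasmid also carries lacI under the lacIq promoter, so lac repressor keeps the cassette off until it is induced with IPTG, independently of the host strain's genotype. Selection is by ampicillin through the bla gene. Replication depends on a ColE1/pBR322-type origin, which the catalogue entry lists as low copy although the feature annotation gives a generic high-copy label for this origin family. Remnants of the lac promoter/operator and a lacZ-alpha fragment adjoin lacI as part of the backbone.

GST allows affinity purification on glutathione resin, and the protease site permits removal of the tag if the free domain is wanted. The associated publication concerns high-throughput phosphotyrosine profiling with SH2 domains, so the purified fusion is presumably intended as a probe for tyrosine-phosphorylated binding sites.
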