Addgene plasmid #46513: pGEX Stat3-SH2
Depositing lab: Bruce Mayer. Depositing organization: University of Connecticut Health Center. Publication: High-throughput phosphotyrosine profiling using SH2 domains. Machida K, Thompson CM, Dierck K, Jablonowski K, Karkkainen S, Liu B, Zhang H, Nash PD, Newman DK, Nollau P, Pawson T, Renkema GH, Saksela K, Schiller MR, Shin DG, Mayer BJ. Mol Cell. 2007 Jun 22;26(6):899-915. 10.1016/j.molcel.2007.05.031 PubMed 17588523.
Backbone
  Vector backbone: pGEX6P1
  Backbone manufacturer: GE Healthcare Biosciences
  Backbone size w/o insert (bp): 4900
  Vector type: Bacterial Expression
Growth in bacteria
  Bacterial resistance: Ampicillin, 100 μg/mL
  Growth temperature: 37°C
  Growth strain: DH5alpha
  Copy number: Low Copy
Gene/Insert
  Gene/Insert name: Stat3 (alt names: STAT3; APRF; HIES; FLJ20882; MGC16063; STAT3)
  Species: H. sapiens (human)
  Insert size (bp): 364
  Mutation: contains amino acids 584-700
  Entrez Gene: STAT3 (a.k.a. ADMIO, ADMIO1, APRF, HIES)
  Promoter: Tac
  Tag / fusion protein: GST (N terminal on backbone); PreScission (N terminal on backbone)
  Cloning method: Restriction Enzyme; 5′ cloning site BamHI (not destroyed); 3′ cloning site EcoRI (not destroyed)
  Sequencing primers: 5′ pGEX-5; 3′ pGEX-3
Terms and licenses: Academic/Nonprofit Terms; Industry Terms: Not Available to Industry
Depositor comments: The molecular weight of the GST fusion protein is approximately 38.1 kDa
How to cite: pGEX Stat3-SH2 was a gift from Bruce Mayer (Addgene plasmid # 46513 ; http://n2t.net/addgene:46513 ; RRID:Addgene_46513)
