>Addgene plasmid #46513 | pGEX Stat3-SH2 | depositor partial sequence | sequence record 65747 | Insert sequence
GGATCCTACATCATGGGCTTTATCAGTAAGGAGCGGGAGCGGGCCATCTTGAGCACTAAGCCTCCAGGCA
CCTTCCTGCTAAGATTCAGTGAAAGCAGCAAAGAAGGAGGCGTCACTTTCACTTGGGTGGAGAAGGACAT
CAGCGGTAAGACCCAGATCCAGTCCGTGGAACCATACACAAAGCAGCAGCTGAACAACATGTCATTTGCT
GAAATCATCATGGGCTATAAGATCATGGATGCTACCAATATCCTGGTGTCTCCACTGGTCTATCTCTATC
CTGACATTCCCAAGGAGGAGGCATTCGGAAAGTATTGTCGGCCAGAGAGCCAGGAGCATCCTGAAGCTGA
CCCAGGTGGAATTC
