>Addgene plasmid #46513 | pGEX Stat3-SH2 | addgene partial sequence | sequence record 66781 | pGEX5
GGGGCCCCTGGGATCCTACATCATGGGCTTTATCAGTAAGGAGCGGGAGCGGGCCATCTTGAGCACTAAG
CCTCCAGGCACCTTCCTGCTAAGATTCAGTGAAAGCAGCAAAGAAGGAGGCGTCACTTTCACTTGGGTGG
AGAAGGACATCAGCGGTAAGACCCAGATCCAGTCCGTGGAACCATACACAAAGCAGCAGCTGAACAACAT
GTCATTTGCTGAAATCATCATGGGCTATAAGATCATGGATGCTACCAATATCCTGGTGTCTCCACTGGTC
TATCTCTATCCTGACATTCCCAAGGAGGAGGCATTCGGAAAGTATTGTCGGCCAGAGAGCCAGGAGCATC
CTGAAGCTGACCCAGGTGGAATTCCCGGGTCGACTCGAGCGGCCGCATCGTGACTGACTGACGATCTGCC
TCGCGCGTTTCGGTGATGACGGTGAAAACCTCTGACACATGCAGCTCCCGGAGACGGTCACAGCTTGTCT
GTAAGCGGATGCCGGGAGCAGACAAGCCCGTCAGGGCGCGTCAGCGGGTGTTGGCGGGTGTCGGGGCGCA
GCCATGACCCAGTCACGTAGCGATAGCGGAGTGTATAATTCTTGAAGACGAAAGGGCCTCGTGATACGCC
TATTTTTATAGGTTAATGTCATGATAATAATGGTTTCTTAGACGTCAGGTGGCACTTTTCGGGGAAATGT
GCGCGGAACCCCTATTTGTTTATTTTTCTAAATACATTCAAATATGTATCCGCTCATGAGACAATAACCC
TGATAAATGCTTCAATAATATTGAAAAA
